Addgene plasmid #154014: iOn-CAG∞RFP
Purpose: Vector based on the iOn integration-coupled transcriptional switch (Kumamoto et al bioRxiv 2019) expressing the fluorescent protein mRFP1 from a CAG promoter upon action of the piggyBac transposase
Depositing lab: Jean Livet. Depositing organization: INSERM U968, Institut de la Vision. Publication: Direct Readout of Neural Stem Cell Transgenesis with an Integration-Coupled Gene Expression Switch. Kumamoto T, Maurinot F, Barry-Martinet R, Vaslin C, Vandormael-Pournin S, Le M, Lerat M, Niculescu D, Cohen-Tannoudji M, Rebsam A, Loulier K, Nedelec S, Tozer S, Livet J. Neuron. 2020 Aug 19;107(4):617-630.e6. doi: 10.1016/j.neuron.2020.05.038. Epub 2020 Jun 18. PubMed 32559415.
Backbone
  Vector backbone: pUC57 mini
  Vector type: Mammalian Expression
Growth in bacteria
  Bacterial resistance: Ampicillin, 100 μg/mL
  Growth temperature: 37°C
  Growth strain: DH5alpha
  Copy number: High Copy
Gene/Insert
  Gene/Insert name: mRFP1 (alt name: RFP)
  Species: Synthetic
  Promoter: CAG
  Cloning method: Gibson Cloning
  Sequencing primers: 5′ pCAGGS-5
Terms and licenses: Academic/Nonprofit Terms; Industry Terms: Not Available to Industry
How to cite: iOn-CAG∞RFP was a gift from Jean Livet (Addgene plasmid # 154014 ; http://n2t.net/addgene:154014 ; RRID:Addgene_154014)
