[The description below was written by a language model from this plasmid's Addgene catalogue record and pLannotate feature annotations shown in this document.]
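Description:
iOn-CAG∞RFP is a mammalian expression plasmid of about 5.2 kb built on the pUC57 mini backbone. It is propagated in E. coli at high copy through a ColE1/pUC-type origin and selected with ampicillin via the bla gene and its native promoter. It belongs to the iOn ("integration-coupled On") family of vectors, in which transgene expression is designed to switch on only after the cassette has been acted on by the piggyBac transposase, rather than from the episomal plasmid.

The payload combines a CAG promoter (CMV immediate-early enhancer, chicken β-actin promoter and a chimeric β-actin/β-globin intron) with a mammalian codon-optimised mRFP1 coding sequence, a monomeric red fluorescent derivative of DsRed. In both the depositor and the sequencing-verified records, the promoter lies on the forward strand. The mRFP1 open reading frame and its bGH polyadenylation signal lie on the reverse strand immediately downstream, so the reporter is not in a productive orientation relative to CAG in the plasmid as supplied. This fits the stated switch principle, in which transposase action rearranges the construct so that promoter and reporter are brought together. The piggyBac terminal repeats that must mediate this are not annotated in either feature table, so their positions cannot be given from the record. A rabbit β-globin polyadenylation signal also lies on the reverse strand between mRFP1 and the origin, and the short "HBB" fragments are probably globin-derived sequences of the promoter and poly(A) regions rather than genuine coding inserts.

The vector is used with a piggyBac transposase source so that red fluorescence reports genomic integration. The associated publication applies this to reading out stable transgenesis in neural stem cells.
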