Features (pLannotate 1.2.2; 10 found; start..end, strand, type, name):
      1..380     +  enhancer       CMV enhancer: human cytomegalovirus immediate early enhancer
    658..1674    +  intron         chimeric intron: chimera between introns from chicken β-actin and rabbit β-globin
   1672..1731    +  CDS            HBB (fragment): HBB_LEPEU - Experimental evidence at protein level: Swiss-Prot protein existence level 1. Involved in oxygen transport from the lung to the various peripheral tissues. From Lepus europaeus (European hare).
   1799..2004    -  polyA_signal   bGH poly(A) signal: bovine growth hormone polyadenylation signal
   2034..2711    -  CDS            mRFP1: monomeric derivative of DsRed (Campbell et al., 2002) mammalian codon-optimized
   3188..3243    -  polyA_signal   β-globin poly(A) signal: rabbit β-globin polyadenylation signal (Gil and Proudfoot, 1987)
   3314..3388    -  CDS            HBB (fragment): HBB_PONPY - Experimental evidence at transcript level: Swiss-Prot protein existence level 2. Involved in oxygen transport from the lung to the various peripheral tissues. From Pongo pygmaeus (Bornean orangutan).
   3455..4043    -  rep_origin     ori: high-copy-number ColE1/pMB1/pBR322/pUC origin of replication
   4214..5074    -  CDS            AmpR: β-lactamase; bla; confers resistance to ampicillin, carbenicillin, and related antibiotics
   5075..5179    -  promoter       AmpR promoter: bla
>Addgene plasmid #154014 | iOn-CAG∞RFP | addgene full sequence | sequence record 308093 | Addgene NGS Result
GACATTGATTATTGACTAGTTATTAATAGTAATCAATTACGGGGTCATTAGTTCATAGCCCATATATGGA
GTTCCGCGTTACATAACTTACGGTAAATGGCCCGCCTGGCTGACCGCCCAACGACCCCCGCCCATTGACG
TCAATAATGACGTATGTTCCCATAGTAACGCCAATAGGGACTTTCCATTGACGTCAATGGGTGGAGTATT
TACGGTAAACTGCCCACTTGGCAGTACATCAAGTGTATCATATGCCAAGTACGCCCCCTATTGACGTCAA
TGACGGTAAATGGCCCGCCTGGCATTATGCCCAGTACATGACCTTATGGGACTTTCCTACTTGGCAGTAC
ATCTACGTATTAGTCATCGCTATTACCATGGTCGAGGTGAGCCCCACGTTCTGCTTCACTCTCCCCATCT
CCCCCCCCTCCCCACCCCCAATTTTGTATTTATTTATTTTTTAATTATTTTGTGCAGCGATGGGGGCGGG
GGGGGGGGGGGGGCGCGCCRGGGGGGGGGGGGGGGGGGGGGGGGGGGGGGGGGGSGRGGSGGRGAGGTGC
GGCGGCAGCCAATCAGAGCGGCGCGCTCCGAAAGTTTCCTTTTATGGCGAGGCGGCGGCGGCGGCGGCCC
TATAAAAAGCGAAGCGCGCGGCGGGCGGGAGTCGCTGCGCGCTGCCTTCGCCCCGTGCCCCGCTCCGCCG
CCGCCTCGCGCCGCCCGCCCCGGCTCTGACTGACCGCGTTACTCCCACAGGTGAGCGGGCGGGACGGCCC
TTCTCCTCCGGGCTGTAATTAGCGCTTGGTTTAATGACGGCTTGTTTCTTTTCTGTGGCTGCGTGAAAGC
CTTGAGGGGCTCCGGGAGGGCCCTTTGTGCGGGGGGAGCGGCTCGGGGGGTGCGTGCGTGTGTGTGTGCG
TGGGGAGCGCCGCGTGCGGCTCCGCGCTGCCCGGCGGCTGTGAGCGCTGCGGGCGCGGCGCGGGGCTTTG
TGCGCTCCGCAGTGTGCGCGAGGGGAGCGCGGCCGGGGGCGGTGCCCCGCGGTGCGGGGGGGGCTGCGAG
GGGAACAAAGGCTGCGTGCGGGGTGTGTGCGTGGGGGGGTGAGCAGGGGGTGTGGGCGCGTCGGTCGGGC
TGCAACCCCCCCTGCACCCCCCTCCCCGAGTTGCTGAGCACGGCCCGGCTTCGGGTGCGGGGCTCCGTAC
GGGGCGTGGCGCGGGGCTCGCCGTGCCGGGCGGGGGGTGGCGGCAGGTGGGGGTGCCGGGCGGGGCGGGG
CCGCCTCGGGCCGGGGRGGGCTCGGGGGRGGGGCGCGGCGGCCCCCGGAGCGCCGGCGGCTGTCGAGGCG
CGGCGAGCCGCAGCCATTGCCTTTTATGGTAATCGTGCGAGAGGGCGCAGGGACTTCCTTTGTCCCAAAT
CTGTGCGGAGCCGAAATCTGGGAGGCGCCGCCGCACCCCCTCTAGCGGGCGCGGGGCGAAGCGGTGCGGC
GCCGGCAGGAAGGAAATGGGCGGGGAGGGCCTTCGTGCGTCGCCGCGCCGCCGTCCCCTTCTCCCTCTCC
AGCCTCGGGGCTGTCCGCGGGGGGACGGCTGCCTTCGGGGGGGACGGGGCAGGGCGGGGTTCGGCTTCTG
GCGTGTGACCGGCGGCTCTAGAGCCTCTGCTAACCATGTTCATGCCTTCTTCTTTTTCCTACAGCTCCTG
GGCAACGTGCTGGTTATTGTGCTGTCTCATCATTTTGGCAAAGAATTCTCGCGATTAACCCTAGAAAGAT
AGTCTGCGTAAAATTGACGCATGCATCAATTGTAACTGCGGTTTAAACTCCCCAGCATGCCTGCTATTGT
CTTCCCAATCCTCCCCCTTGCTGTCCTGCCCCACCCCACCCCCCAGAATAGAATGACACCTACTCAGACA
ATGCGATGCAATTTCCTCATTTTATTAGGAAAGGACAGTGAGAGTGGCACCTTCCAGGGTCAAGGAAGGC
ACGGGGGAGGGGCAAACAACAGATGGCTGGCAACTAGAAGGCACTAAAGTCGGATCCTCGACAATTGGAT
ATCTTAGGCGCCGGTGGAGTGGCGGCCCTCGGCGCGCTCGTACTGTTCCACGATGGTGTAGTCCTCGTTG
TGGGAGGTGATGTCCAGCTTGATGTCGGTCTTGTAGGCGCCGGGCAGCTGCACGGGCTTCTTGGCCATGT
AGGTGGTCTTGACCTCGGCGTCGTAGTGGCCGCCGTCCTTCAGCTTCAGCCTCATCTTGATCTCGCCCTT
CAGGGCGCCGTCCTCGGGGTACATCCGCTCGGTGGAGGCCTCCCAGCCCATGGTCTTCTTCTGCATTACG
GGGCCGTCGGAGGGGAAGTTGGTGCCGCGCAGCTTCACCTTGTAGATGAACTCGCCGTCCTGCAGGGAGG
AGTCCTGGGTCACGGTCACCACGCCGCCGTCCTCGAAGTTCATCACGCGCTCCCACTTGAAGCCCTCGGG
GAAGGACAGCTTCAAGTAGTCGGGGATGTCGGCGGGGTGCTTCACGTAGGCCTTGGAGCCGTACTGGAAC
TGAGGGGACAGGATGTCCCAGGCGAAGGGCAGGGGGCCGCCCTTGGTCACCTTCAGCTTGGCGGTCTGGG
TGCCCTCGTAGGGGCGGCCCTCGCCCTCGCCCTCGATCTCGAACTCGTGGCCGTTCACGGAGCCCTCCAT
GCGCACCTTGAAGCGCATGAACTCCTTGATGACGTCCTCGGAGGAGGCCATGGTGGCGATATCGCTAGGC
CCGGGCTAATCACTTAATTAACCCTAGAAAGATAATCATATTGTGACGTACGTTAAAGATAATCATGCGT
AAAATTGACGCATGTCCGGAGCCGTAGATATCGGAAAGAAAGCGGCCGCTGCAGGTCGAGGGATCTCCAT
AAGAGAAGAGGGACAGCTATGACTGGGAGTAGTCAGGAGAGGAGGAAAAATCTGGCTAGTAAAACATGTA
AGGAAAATTTTAGGGATGTTAAAGAAAAAAATAACACAAAACAAAATATAAAAAAAATCTAACCTCAAGT
CAAGGCTTTTCTATGGAATAAGGAATGGACAGCAGGGGGCTGTTTCATATACTGATGACCTCTTTATAGC
CAACCTTTGTTCATGGCAGCCAGCATATGGGCATATGTTGCCAAACTCTAAACCAAATACTCATTCTGAT
GTTTTAAATGATTTGCCCTCCCATATGTCCTTCCGAGTGAGAGACACAAAAAATTCCAACACACTATTGC
AATGAAAATAAATTTCCTTTATTAGCCAGAAGTCAGATGCTCAAGGGGCTTCATGATGTCCCCATAATTT
TTGGCAGAGGGAAAAAGATCTCAGTGGTATTTGTGAGCCAGGGCATTGGCCACACCAGCCACCACCTTCT
GATAGGCAGCCTGCACCTGAGGAGTGAATTAGAAGCTTTGAGCAAAAGGCCAGCAAAAGGCCAGGAACCG
TAAAAAGGCCGCGTTGCTGGCGTTTTTCCATAGGCTCCGCCCCCCTGACGAGCATCACAAAAATCGACGC
TCAAGTCAGAGGTGGCGAAACCCGACAGGACTATAAAGATACCAGGCGTTTCCCCCTGGAAGCTCCCTCG
TGCGCTCTCCTGTTCCGACCCTGCCGCTTACCGGATACCTGTCCGCCTTTCTCCCTTCGGGAAGCGTGGC
GCTTTCTCATAGCTCACGCTGTAGGTATCTCAGTTCGGTGTAGGTCGTTCGCTCCAAGCTGGGCTGTGTG
CACGAACCCCCCGTTCAGCCCGACCGCTGCGCCTTATCCGGTAACTATCGTCTTGAGTCCAACCCGGTAA
GACACGACTTATCGCCACTGGCAGCAGCCACTGGTAACAGGATTAGCAGAGCGAGGTATGTAGGCGGTGC
TACAGAGTTCTTGAAGTGGTGGCCTAACTACGGCTACACTAGAAGAACAGTATTTGGTATCTGCGCTCTG
CTGAAGCCAGTTACCTTCGGAAAAAGAGTTGGTAGCTCTTGATCCGGCAAACAAACCACCGCTGGTAGCG
GTGGTTTTTTTGTTTGCAAGCAGCAGATTACGCGCAGAAAAAAAGGATCTCAAGAAGATCCTTTGATCTT
TTCTACGGGGTCTGACGCTCAGTGGAACGAAAACTCACGTTAAGGGATTTTGGTCATGAGATTATCAAAA
AGGATCTTCACCTAGATCCTTTTAAATTAAAAATGAAGTTTTAAATCAATCTAAAGTATATATGAGTAAA
CTTGGTCTGACAGTTACCAATGCTTAATCAGTGAGGCACCTATCTCAGCGATCTGTCTATTTCGTTCATC
CATAGTTGCCTGACTCCCCGTCGTGTAGATAACTACGATACGGGAGGGCTTACCATCTGGCCCCAGTGCT
GCAATGATACCGCGAGACCCACGCTCACCGGCTCCAGATTTATCAGCAATAAACCAGCCAGCCGGAAGGG
CCGAGCGCAGAAGTGGTCCTGCAACTTTATCCGCCTCCATCCAGTCTATTAATTGTTGCCGGGAAGCTAG
AGTAAGTAGTTCGCCAGTTAATAGTTTGCGCAACGTTGTTGCCATTGCTACAGGCATCGTGGTGTCACGC
TCGTCGTTTGGTATGGCTTCATTCAGCTCCGGTTCCCAACGATCAAGGCGAGTTACATGATCCCCCATGT
TGTGCAAAAAAGCGGTTAGCTCCTTCGGTCCTCCGATCGTTGTCAGAAGTAAGTTGGCCGCAGTGTTATC
ACTCATGGTTATGGCAGCACTGCATAATTCTCTTACTGTCATGCCATCCGTAAGATGCTTTTCTGTGACT
GGTGAGTACTCAACCAAGTCATTCTGAGAATAGTGTATGCGGCGACCGAGTTGCTCTTGCCCGGCGTCAA
TACGGGATAATACCGCGCCACATAGCAGAACTTTAAAAGTGCTCATCATTGGAAAACGTTCTTCGGGGCG
AAAACTCTCAAGGATCTTACCGCTGTTGAGATCCAGTTCGATGTAACCCACTCGTGCACCCAACTGATCT
TCAGCATCTTTTACTTTCACCAGCGTTTCTGGGTGAGCAAAAACAGGAAGGCAAAATGCCGCAAAAAAGG
GAATAAGGGCGACACGGAAATGTTGAATACTCATACTCTTCCTTTTTCAATATTATTGAAGCATTTATCA
GGGTTATTGTCTCATGAGCGGATACATATTTGAATGTATTTAGAAAAATAAACAAATAGGGGTTCCGCGC
ACATTTCCCCGAAAAGTGCCACCTGACGTCCCAATGATATCATTTAAATGTC
