Features (pLannotate 1.2.2; 11 found; start..end, strand, type, name):
      1..380     +  enhancer       CMV enhancer: human cytomegalovirus immediate early enhancer
    383..658     +  promoter       chicken β-actin promoter: No description available
    659..1667    +  intron         chimeric intron: chimera between introns from chicken β-actin and rabbit β-globin
   1665..1724    +  CDS            HBB (fragment): HBB_LEPEU - Experimental evidence at protein level: Swiss-Prot protein existence level 1. Involved in oxygen transport from the lung to the various peripheral tissues. From Lepus europaeus (European hare).
   1792..1997    -  polyA_signal   bGH poly(A) signal: bovine growth hormone polyadenylation signal
   2027..2704    -  CDS            mRFP1: monomeric derivative of DsRed (Campbell et al., 2002) mammalian codon-optimized
   3181..3236    -  polyA_signal   β-globin poly(A) signal: rabbit β-globin polyadenylation signal (Gil and Proudfoot, 1987)
   3307..3381    -  CDS            HBB (fragment): HBB_PONPY - Experimental evidence at transcript level: Swiss-Prot protein existence level 2. Involved in oxygen transport from the lung to the various peripheral tissues. From Pongo pygmaeus (Bornean orangutan).
   3448..4036    -  rep_origin     ori: high-copy-number ColE1/pMB1/pBR322/pUC origin of replication
   4207..5067    -  CDS            AmpR: β-lactamase; bla; confers resistance to ampicillin, carbenicillin, and related antibiotics
   5068..5172    -  promoter       AmpR promoter: bla
>Addgene plasmid #154014 | iOn-CAG∞RFP | depositor full sequence | sequence record 308114 | Depositor's Sequence
GACATTGATTATTGACTAGTTATTAATAGTAATCAATTACGGGGTCATTAGTTCATAGCCCATATATGGA
GTTCCGCGTTACATAACTTACGGTAAATGGCCCGCCTGGCTGACCGCCCAACGACCCCCGCCCATTGACG
TCAATAATGACGTATGTTCCCATAGTAACGCCAATAGGGACTTTCCATTGACGTCAATGGGTGGACTATT
TACGGTAAACTGCCCACTTGGCAGTACATCAAGTGTATCATATGCCAAGTACGCCCCCTATTGACGTCAA
TGACGGTAAATGGCCCGCCTGGCATTATGCCCAGTACATGACCTTATGGGACTTTCCTACTTGGCAGTAC
ATCTACGTATTAGTCATCGCTATTACCATGGGTCGAGGTGAGCCCCACGTTCTGCTTCACTCTCCCCATC
TCCCCCCCCTCCCCACCCCCAATTTTGTATTTATTTATTTTTTAATTATTTTGTGCAGCGATGGGGGCGG
GGGGGGGGGGGGCGCGCGCCAGGCGGGGCGGGGCGGGGCGAGGGGCGGGGCGGGGCGAGGCGGAGAGGTG
CGGCGGCAGCCAATCAGAGCGGCGCGCTCCGAAAGTTTCCTTTTATGGCGAGGCGGCGGCGGCGGCGGCC
CTATAAAAAGCGAAGCGCGCGGCGGGCGGGAGTCGCTGCGTTGCCTTCGCCCCGTGCCCCGCTCCGCGCC
GCCTCGCGCCGCCCGCCCCGGCTCTGACTGACCGCGTTACTCCCACAGGTGAGCGGGCGGGACGGCCCTT
CTCCTCCGGGCTGTAATTAGCGCTTGGTTTAATGACGGCTCGTTTCTTTTCTGTGGCTGCGTGAAAGCCT
TAAAGGGCTCCGGGAGGGCCCTTTGTGCGGGGGGGAGCGGCTCGGGGGGTGCGTGCGTGTGTGTGTGCGT
GGGGAGCGCCGCGTGCGGCCCGCGCTGCCCGGCGGCTGTGAGCGCTGCGGGCGCGGCGCGGGGCTTTGTG
CGCTCCGCGTGTGCGCGAGGGGAGCGCGGCCGGGGGCGGTGCCCCGCGGTGCGGGGGGGCTGCGAGGGGA
ACAAAGGCTGCGTGCGGGGTGTGTGCGTGGGGGGGTGAGCAGGGGGTGTGGGCGCGGCGGTCGGGCTGTA
ACCCCCCCCTGCACCCCCCTCCCCGAGTTGCTGAGCACGGCCCGGCTTCGGGTGCGGGGCTCCGTGCGGG
GCGTGGCGCGGGGCTCGCCGTGCCGGGCGGGGGGTGGCGGCAGGTGGGGGTGCCGGGCGGGGCGGGGCCG
CCTCGGGCCGGGGAGGGCTCGGGGGAGGGGCGCGGCGGCCCCGGAGCGCCGGCGGCTGTCGAGGCGCGGC
GAGCCGCAGCCATTGCCTTTTATGGTAATCGTGCGAGAGGGCGCAGGGACTTCCTTTGTCCCAAATCTGG
CGGAGCCGAAATCTGGGAGGCGCCGCCGCACCCCCTCTAGCGGGCGCGGGCGAAGCGGTGCGGCGCCGGC
AGGAAGGAAATGGGCGGGGAGGGCCTTCGTGCGTCGCCGCGCCGCCGTCCCCTTCTCCATCTCCAGCCTC
GGGGCTGCCGCAGGGGGACGGCTGCCTTCGGGGGGGACGGGGCAGGGCGGGGTTCGGCTTCTGGCGTGTG
ACCGGCGGCTCTAGAGCCTCTGCTAACCATGTTCATGCCTTCTTCTTTTTCCTACAGCTCCTGGGCAACG
TGCTGGTTATTGTGCTGTCTCATCATTTTGGCAAAGAATTCTCGCGATTAACCCTAGAAAGATAGTCTGC
GTAAAATTGACGCATGCATCAATTGTAACTGCGGTTTAAACTCCCCAGCATGCCTGCTATTGTCTTCCCA
ATCCTCCCCCTTGCTGTCCTGCCCCACCCCACCCCCCAGAATAGAATGACACCTACTCAGACAATGCGAT
GCAATTTCCTCATTTTATTAGGAAAGGACAGTGAGAGTGGCACCTTCCAGGGTCAAGGAAGGCACGGGGG
AGGGGCAAACAACAGATGGCTGGCAACTAGAAGGCACTAAAGTCGGATCCTCGACAATTGGATATCTTAG
GCGCCGGTGGAGTGGCGGCCCTCGGCGCGCTCGTACTGTTCCACGATGGTGTAGTCCTCGTTGTGGGAGG
TGATGTCCAGCTTGATGTCGGTCTTGTAGGCGCCGGGCAGCTGCACGGGCTTCTTGGCCATGTAGGTGGT
CTTGACCTCGGCGTCGTAGTGGCCGCCGTCCTTCAGCTTCAGCCTCATCTTGATCTCGCCCTTCAGGGCG
CCGTCCTCGGGGTACATCCGCTCGGTGGAGGCCTCCCAGCCCATGGTCTTCTTCTGCATTACGGGGCCGT
CGGAGGGGAAGTTGGTGCCGCGCAGCTTCACCTTGTAGATGAACTCGCCGTCCTGCAGGGAGGAGTCCTG
GGTCACGGTCACCACGCCGCCGTCCTCGAAGTTCATCACGCGCTCCCACTTGAAGCCCTCGGGGAAGGAC
AGCTTCAAGTAGTCGGGGATGTCGGCGGGGTGCTTCACGTAGGCCTTGGAGCCGTACTGGAACTGAGGGG
ACAGGATGTCCCAGGCGAAGGGCAGGGGGCCGCCCTTGGTCACCTTCAGCTTGGCGGTCTGGGTGCCCTC
GTAGGGGCGGCCCTCGCCCTCGCCCTCGATCTCGAACTCGTGGCCGTTCACGGAGCCCTCCATGCGCACC
TTGAAGCGCATGAACTCCTTGATGACGTCCTCGGAGGAGGCCATGGTGGCGATATCGCTAGGCCCGGGCT
AATCACTTAATTAACCCTAGAAAGATAATCATATTGTGACGTACGTTAAAGATAATCATGCGTAAAATTG
ACGCATGTCCGGAGCCGTAGATATCGGAAAGAAAGCGGCCGCTGCAGGTCGAGGGATCTCCATAAGAGAA
GAGGGACAGCTATGACTGGGAGTAGTCAGGAGAGGAGGAAAAATCTGGCTAGTAAAACATGTAAGGAAAA
TTTTAGGGATGTTAAAGAAAAAAATAACACAAAACAAAATATAAAAAAAATCTAACCTCAAGTCAAGGCT
TTTCTATGGAATAAGGAATGGACAGCAGGGGGCTGTTTCATATACTGATGACCTCTTTATAGCCAACCTT
TGTTCATGGCAGCCAGCATATGGGCATATGTTGCCAAACTCTAAACCAAATACTCATTCTGATGTTTTAA
ATGATTTGCCCTCCCATATGTCCTTCCGAGTGAGAGACACAAAAAATTCCAACACACTATTGCAATGAAA
ATAAATTTCCTTTATTAGCCAGAAGTCAGATGCTCAAGGGGCTTCATGATGTCCCCATAATTTTTGGCAG
AGGGAAAAAGATCTCAGTGGTATTTGTGAGCCAGGGCATTGGCCACACCAGCCACCACCTTCTGATAGGC
AGCCTGCACCTGAGGAGTGAATTAGAAGCTTTGAGCAAAAGGCCAGCAAAAGGCCAGGAACCGTAAAAAG
GCCGCGTTGCTGGCGTTTTTCCATAGGCTCCGCCCCCCTGACGAGCATCACAAAAATCGACGCTCAAGTC
AGAGGTGGCGAAACCCGACAGGACTATAAAGATACCAGGCGTTTCCCCCTGGAAGCTCCCTCGTGCGCTC
TCCTGTTCCGACCCTGCCGCTTACCGGATACCTGTCCGCCTTTCTCCCTTCGGGAAGCGTGGCGCTTTCT
CATAGCTCACGCTGTAGGTATCTCAGTTCGGTGTAGGTCGTTCGCTCCAAGCTGGGCTGTGTGCACGAAC
CCCCCGTTCAGCCCGACCGCTGCGCCTTATCCGGTAACTATCGTCTTGAGTCCAACCCGGTAAGACACGA
CTTATCGCCACTGGCAGCAGCCACTGGTAACAGGATTAGCAGAGCGAGGTATGTAGGCGGTGCTACAGAG
TTCTTGAAGTGGTGGCCTAACTACGGCTACACTAGAAGAACAGTATTTGGTATCTGCGCTCTGCTGAAGC
CAGTTACCTTCGGAAAAAGAGTTGGTAGCTCTTGATCCGGCAAACAAACCACCGCTGGTAGCGGTGGTTT
TTTTGTTTGCAAGCAGCAGATTACGCGCAGAAAAAAAGGATCTCAAGAAGATCCTTTGATCTTTTCTACG
GGGTCTGACGCTCAGTGGAACGAAAACTCACGTTAAGGGATTTTGGTCATGAGATTATCAAAAAGGATCT
TCACCTAGATCCTTTTAAATTAAAAATGAAGTTTTAAATCAATCTAAAGTATATATGAGTAAACTTGGTC
TGACAGTTACCAATGCTTAATCAGTGAGGCACCTATCTCAGCGATCTGTCTATTTCGTTCATCCATAGTT
GCCTGACTCCCCGTCGTGTAGATAACTACGATACGGGAGGGCTTACCATCTGGCCCCAGTGCTGCAATGA
TACCGCGAGACCCACGCTCACCGGCTCCAGATTTATCAGCAATAAACCAGCCAGCCGGAAGGGCCGAGCG
CAGAAGTGGTCCTGCAACTTTATCCGCCTCCATCCAGTCTATTAATTGTTGCCGGGAAGCTAGAGTAAGT
AGTTCGCCAGTTAATAGTTTGCGCAACGTTGTTGCCATTGCTACAGGCATCGTGGTGTCACGCTCGTCGT
TTGGTATGGCTTCATTCAGCTCCGGTTCCCAACGATCAAGGCGAGTTACATGATCCCCCATGTTGTGCAA
AAAAGCGGTTAGCTCCTTCGGTCCTCCGATCGTTGTCAGAAGTAAGTTGGCCGCAGTGTTATCACTCATG
GTTATGGCAGCACTGCATAATTCTCTTACTGTCATGCCATCCGTAAGATGCTTTTCTGTGACTGGTGAGT
ACTCAACCAAGTCATTCTGAGAATAGTGTATGCGGCGACCGAGTTGCTCTTGCCCGGCGTCAATACGGGA
TAATACCGCGCCACATAGCAGAACTTTAAAAGTGCTCATCATTGGAAAACGTTCTTCGGGGCGAAAACTC
TCAAGGATCTTACCGCTGTTGAGATCCAGTTCGATGTAACCCACTCGTGCACCCAACTGATCTTCAGCAT
CTTTTACTTTCACCAGCGTTTCTGGGTGAGCAAAAACAGGAAGGCAAAATGCCGCAAAAAAGGGAATAAG
GGCGACACGGAAATGTTGAATACTCATACTCTTCCTTTTTCAATATTATTGAAGCATTTATCAGGGTTAT
TGTCTCATGAGCGGATACATATTTGAATGTATTTAGAAAAATAAACAAATAGGGGTTCCGCGCACATTTC
CCCGAAAAGTGCCACCTGACGTCCCAATGATATCATTTAAATGTC
